Addgene plasmid #91328: pHH0103_OTOR-1/2
Purpose: Protein expression and purification of human SH3 domain construct OTOR-1/2
Depositing lab: Sachdev Sidhu. Depositing organization: University of Toronto. Publication: Comprehensive Analysis of the Human SH3 Domain Family Reveals a Wide Variety of Non-canonical Specificities. Teyra J, Huang H, Jain S, Guan X, Dong A, Liu Y, Tempel W, Min J, Tong Y, Kim PM, Bader GD, Sidhu SS. Structure. 2017 Oct 3;25(10):1598-1610.e3. doi: 10.1016/j.str.2017.07.017. Epub 2017 Sep 7. PubMed 28890361.
Backbone
  Vector backbone: pHH0103
  Vector type: Bacterial Expression
Growth in bacteria
  Bacterial resistance: Ampicillin, 100 μg/mL
  Growth temperature: 37°C
  Growth strain: DH5alpha
  Copy number: Low Copy
Gene/Insert
  Gene/Insert name: OTOR-1/2
  Species: H. sapiens (human)
  Insert size (bp): 345
  Cloning method: Restriction Enzyme; 5′ cloning site Sfi1 (unknown if destroyed); 3′ cloning site Not1 (unknown if destroyed)
Terms and licenses: Academic/Nonprofit Terms; Industry Terms: Not Available to Industry
How to cite: pHH0103_OTOR-1/2 was a gift from Sachdev Sidhu (Addgene plasmid # 91328 ; http://n2t.net/addgene:91328 ; RRID:Addgene_91328)
