[The description below was written by a language model from this plasmid's Addgene catalogue record and pLannotate feature annotations shown in this document.]
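Description:
pHH0103_OTOR-1/2 is a 7,050-nt bacterial expression plasmid for producing and purifying a human SH3 domain construct derived from OTOR (otoraplin, also known as FDP or MIAL). It is one of a set of constructs made for a family-wide analysis of human SH3 domain binding specificities. The backbone, pHH0103, is pBR322-like. It carries a ColE1/pMB1-type origin with the bom mobility region, and ampicillin selection comes from β-lactamase expressed from its own promoter. An f1 phage origin is also present and lies between two annotated fragments of rop, which suggests that it interrupts that gene. The repository lists the plasmid as low copy.

Expression is driven by the strong hybrid tac promoter, which is followed by a lac operator. The plasmid also carries lacI under the up-mutated lacIq promoter, so transcription is repressed until it is relieved with IPTG or lactose. In the feature table, a 6xHis tag is followed by Schistosoma japonicum glutathione S-transferase and then the OTOR fragment, all on the same strand. This is consistent with an N-terminal His–GST fusion that allows nickel or glutathione affinity purification, although the record does not state the reading frame or mention any protease cleavage site. The insert is catalogued as 345 bp and was cloned between SfiI and NotI sites; about 324 bp of it is annotated as matching OTOR.

Downstream of the insert are an fd phage terminator and two fragments of M13 gene III. Together with short tetracycline-resistance remnants and the f1 origin, these point to a phagemid ancestry for the backbone. The record does not indicate that these elements play any part in the plasmid's stated use in protein expression.
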