Features (pLannotate 1.2.2; 21 found; start..end, strand, type, name):
     42..119     +  promoter       lacIq promoter: lacI (mutant); In the lacIq allele, a single base change in the promoter boosts expression of the lacI gene about 10-fold.
    120..1202    +  CDS            lacI: lac repressor; lacI; The lac repressor binds to the lac operator to inhibit transcription in E. coli. This inhibition can be relieved by adding lactose or isopropyl-β-D-thiogalactopyranoside (IPTG).
   1215..1236    +  protein_bind   CAP binding site: CAP binding activates transcription in the presence of cAMP. E. coli catabolite activator protein
   1255..1272    +  promoter       tet promoter (fragment): E. coli promoter for tetracycline efflux protein gene
   1445..1473    +  promoter       tac promoter: strong E. coli promoter; hybrid between the trp and lac UV5 promoters
   1481..1497    +  protein_bind   lac operator: The lac repressor binds to the lac operator to inhibit transcription in E. coli. This inhibition can be relieved by adding lactose or isopropyl-β-D-thiogalactopyranoside (IPTG). lac repressor encoded by lacI
   1582..1599    +  CDS            6xHis: 6xHis affinity tag
   1615..2268    +  CDS            GST26_SCHJA: Experimental evidence at protein level: Swiss-Prot protein existence level 1. GST isoenzymes appear to play a central role in the parasite detoxification system. Other functions are also suspected including a role in increasing the solubility of haematin in the parasite gut. From Schistosoma japonicum (Blood fluke).
   2350..2673    +  CDS            OTOR (fragment): OTOR_HUMAN - Also known as FDP, MIAL. Experimental evidence at protein level: Swiss-Prot protein existence level 1. From Homo sapiens (Human).
   2689..2736    +  terminator     fd terminator (sequence withheld): central terminator from bacteriophage fd (Otsuka and Kunisawa, 1982)
   2741..2953    +  CDS            M13 gene III (fragment) (sequence partly withheld): pIII; III; minor coat protein
   2968..3438    +  CDS            M13 gene III (fragment) (sequence partly withheld): pIII; III; minor coat protein
   3460..3530    +  CDS            TcR (fragment): tetracycline efflux protein; tet; confers resistance to tetracycline
   3772..4152    -  CDS            YPB1_ECOLX: Protein predicted: Swiss-Prot protein existence level 4. From Escherichia coli.
   4169..4320    +  CDS            rop (fragment): Rop protein, which maintains plasmids at low copy number; rop
   4356..4784    -  rep_origin     f1 ori (sequence partly withheld): f1 bacteriophage origin of replication; arrow indicates direction of (+) strand synthesis
   4793..4832    +  CDS            rop (fragment): Rop protein, which maintains plasmids at low copy number; rop
   4934..5074    +  misc_feature   bom: basis of mobility region from pBR322
   5260..5847    -  rep_origin     ori: high-copy-number ColE1/pMB1/pBR322/pUC origin of replication
   6018..6878    -  CDS            AmpR: β-lactamase; bla; confers resistance to ampicillin, carbenicillin, and related antibiotics
   6879..6983    -  promoter       AmpR promoter: bla
>Addgene plasmid #91328 | pHH0103_OTOR-1/2 | addgene full sequence | sequence record 191804 | Addgene NGS Result
AATAGGCGTATCACGAGGCCCTTTCGTCTTCAAGAATTCCCGACACCATCGAATGGTGCAAAACCTTTCG
CGGTATGGCATGATAGCGCCCGGAAGAGAGTCAATTCAGGGTGGTGAATGTGAAACCAGTAACGTTATAC
GATGTCGCAGAGTATGCCGGTGTCTCTTATCAGACCGTTTCCCGCGTGGTGAACCAGGCCAGCCACGTTT
CTGCGAAAACGCGGGAAAAAGTGGAAGCGGCGATGGCGGAGCTGAATTACATTCCCAACCGCGTGGCACA
ACAACTGGCGGGCAAACAGTCGTTGCTGATTGGCGTTGCCACCTCCAGTCTGGCCCTGCACGCGCCGTCG
CAAATTGTCGCGGCGATTAAATCTCGCGCCGATCAACTGGGTGCCAGCGTGGTGGTGTCGATGGTAGAAC
GAAGCGGCGTCGAAGCCTGTAAAGCGGCGGTGCACAATCTTCTCGCGCAACGCGTCAGTGGGCTGATCAT
TAACTATCCGCTGGATGACCAGGATGCCATTGCTGTGGAAGCTGCCTGCACTAATGTTCCGGCGTTATTT
CTTGATGTCTCTGACCAGACACCCATCAACAGTATTATTTTCTCCCATGAAGACGGTACGCGACTGGGCG
TGGAGCATCTGGTCGCATTGGGTCACCAGCAAATCGCGCTGTTAGCGGGCCCATTAAGTTCTGTCTCGGC
GCGTCTGCGTCTGGCTGGCTGGCATAAATATCTCACTCGCAATCAAATTCAGCCGATAGCGGAACGGGAA
GGCGACTGGAGTGCCATGTCCGGTTTTCAACAAACCATGCAAATGCTGAATGAGGGCATCGTTCCCACTG
CGATGCTGGTTGCCAACGATCAGATGGCGCTGGGCGCAATGCGCGCCATTACCGAGTCCGGGCTGCGCGT
TGGTGCGGATATCTCGGTAGTGGGATACGACGATACCGAAGACAGCTCATGTTATATCCCGCCGTTAACC
ACCATCAAACAGGATTTTCGCCTGCTGGGGCAAACCAGCGTGGACCGCTTGCTGCAACTCTCTCAGGGCC
AGGCGGTGAAGGGCAATCAGCTGTTGCCCGTCTCACTGGTGAAAAGAAAAACCACCCTGGCGCCCAATAC
GCAAACCGCCTCTCCCCGCGCGTTGGCCGATTCATTAATGCAGCTGGCACGACAGGTTTCCCGACTGGAA
AGCGGGCAGTGAGCGCAACGCAATTAATGTAAGTTAGCTCACTCATTAGGCACAATTCTCATGTTTGACA
GCTTATCATCGACTGCACGGTGCACCAATGCTTCTGGCGTCAGGCAGCCATCGGAAGCTGTGGTATGGCT
GTGCAGGTCGTAAATCACTGCATAATTCGTGTCGCTCAAGGCGCACTCCCGTTCTGGATAATGTTTTTTG
CGCCGACATCATAACGGTTCTGGCAAATATTCTGAAATGAGCTGTTGACAATTAATCATCGGCTCGTATA
ATGTGTGGAATTGTGAGCGGATAACAATTTCACACAGGAAACAGCCAGTCCGTTTAGGTGTTTTCACGAG
CACTTCACCAACAAGGACCATAGATTATGAAAATCGAAGAACACCATCACCATCACCATTCCAGCGGTAA
GCTTATGTCCCCTATACTAGGTTATTGGAAAATTAAGGGCCTTGTGCAACCCACTCGACTTCTTTTGGAA
TATCTTGAAGAAAAATATGAAGAGCATTTGTATGAGCGCGATGAAGGTGATAAATGGCGAAACAAAAAGT
TTGAATTGGGTTTGGAGTTTCCCAATCTTCCTTATTATATTGATGGTGATGTTAAATTAACACAGTCTAT
GGCCATCATACGTTATATAGCTGACAAGCACAACATGTTGGGTGGTTGTCCAAAAGAGCGTGCAGAGATT
TCAATGCTTGAAGGAGCGGTTTTGGATATTAGATACGGTGTTTCGAGAATTGCATATAGTAAAGACTTTG
AAACTCTCAAAGTTGATTTTCTTAGCAAGCTACCTGAAATGCTGAAAATGTTCGAAGATCGTTTATGTCA
TAAAACATATTTAAATGGTGATCATGTAACCCATCCTGACTTCATGTTGTATGACGCTCTTGATGTTGTT
TTATACATGGACCCAATGTGCCTGGATGCGTTCCCAAAATTAGTTTGTTTTAAAAAACGTATTGAAGCTA
TCCCACAAATTGATAAGTACTTGAAATCCAGCAAGTATATAGCATGGCCTTTGCAGGGCTGGCAAGCCAC
GTTTGGTGGTGGCGACCATCCTCCAAAATCGGATCTGGAAGTTCTGTTCCAGGGGCCCCTGTCCAGCGGT
CTGGTTCCGCGTGGTTCCGGTACCGCGGCCCAGCCGGCCATTTTCATGGACCGCCTGGCAAGCAAAAAAC
TGTGTGCTGACGACGAATGCGTTTATACGATTAGCCTGGCAAGCGCCCAAGAAGACTACAACGCACCGGA
TTGCCGTTTCATCAACGTGAAAAAAGGCCAGCAAATCTATGTCTACAGCAAACTGGTGAAAGAAAACGGC
GCGGGTGAATTTTGGGCCGGTTCTGTTTATGGCGATGGTCAGGACGAAATGGGCGTGGTTGGTTACTTCC
CGCGTAATCTGGTTAAAGAACAGCGCGTCTATCAAGAAGCGACCAAAGAAGTCCCGACCACGGATATTGA
CTTTTTCTGTGAAGCGGCCGCATA
[142 nt withheld, positions 2685-2826]
C
[98 nt withheld, positions 2828-2925]
AGTTTGTACTGGTGACGAAACTCAGTGTCTAGCTAGAGTGGC
[149 nt withheld, positions 2968-3116]
T
[41 nt withheld, positions 3118-3158]
T
[62 nt withheld, positions 3160-3221]
A
[35 nt withheld, positions 3223-3257]
CCTCCCTCAATCGGTTGAATGTCGCCCTTTTGTCTTTGGCGCTGGTAAACCATATGAA
[86 nt withheld, positions 3316-3401]
T
[54 nt withheld, positions 3403-3456]
CTAGCGCCGCCCTATACCTTGTCTGCCTCCCCGCGTTGCGTCGCGGTGCATGGAGCCGGGCCACCTCGAC
CTGAATGGAAGCCGGCGGCACCTCGCTAACGGATTCACCACTCCAAGAATTGGAGCCAATCAATTCTTGC
GGAGAACTGTGAATGCGCAAACCAACCCTTGGCAGAACATATCCATCGCGTCCGCCATCTCCAGCAGCCG
CACGCGGCGCATCTCGGGCAGCGTTGGGTCCTGGCCACGGGTGCGCATGATCGTGCTCCTGTCGTTGAGG
ACCCGGCTAGGCTGGCGGGGTTGCCTTACTGGTTAGCAGAATGAATCACCGATACGCGAGCGAACGTGAA
GCGACTGCTGCTGCAAAACGTCTGCGACCTGAGCAACAACATGAATGGTCTTCGGTTTCCGTGTTTCGTA
AAGTCTGGAAACGCGGAAGTCAGCGCCCTGCACCATTATGTTCCGGATCTGCATCGCAGGATGCTGCTGG
CTACCCTGTGGAACACCTACATCTGTATTAACGAAGCGCTGGCATTGACCCTGAGTGATTTTTCTCTGGT
CCCGCCGCATCCATACCGCCAGTTGTTTACCCTCACAACGTTCCAGTAACCGGGCATGTTCATCATCAGT
AACCCGTATCGTGAGCATCCTCTCTCGTTTCATCGGTATCATTACCCCCATGAACAGAAATCCCCCTTAC
ACGGAGGCATCAGTGACCAAACAGGAAAAAACCGCCCTTAACATGGCCCGCTTTATCAGAAGCCAGACAT
TAACGCTTCTGGAGAAACTCAACGAGCTGGACGCGGATGAACAGGCAGACATCTGTGAATCGCTTCACGA
CCACGCTGATGAGCTTTACCGCAGGATCCGCGAAATTGTAAGCGTTAATATTTTGTTAAAATTCGCGTTA
AATTTTTGTTAAATCAGCTCATTTTTTAACCAATAGGCCGAAATCGGCAAAATCCCTTATAAATCAAAAG
AATAGACCGAGATAGGGT
[37 nt withheld, positions 4455-4491]
AAAGAACGTGGACTCCAACGTCAAAGG
[49 nt withheld, positions 4519-4567]
T
[91 nt withheld, positions 4569-4659]
G
[124 nt withheld, positions 4661-4784]
CGCGGATCCTGCCTCGCGCGTTTCGGTGATGACGGTGAAAACCTCTGACACATGCAGCTCCCGGAGACGG
TCACAGCTTGTCTGTAAGCGGATGCCGGGAGCAGACAAGCCCGTCAGGGCGCGTCAGCGGGTGTTGGCGG
GTGTCGGGGCGCAGCCATGACCCAGTCACGTAGCGATAGCGGAGTGTATACTGGCTTAACTATGCGGCAT
CAGAGCAGATTGTACTGAGAGTGCACCATATGCGGTGTGAAATACCGCACAGATGCGTAAGGAGAAAATA
CCGCATCAGGCGCTCTTCCGCTTCCTCGCTCACTGACTCGCTGCGCTCGGTCGTTCGGCTGCGGCGAGCG
GTATCAGCTCACTCAAAGGCGGTAATACGGTTATCCACAGAATCAGGGGATAACGCAGGAAAGAACATGT
GAGCAAAAGGCCAGCAAAAGGCCAGGAACCGTAAAAAGGCCGCGTTGCTGGCGTTTTTCCATAGGCTCCG
CCCCCCTGACGAGCATCACAAAAATCGACGCTCAAGTCAGAGGTGGCGAAACCCGACAGGACTATAAAGA
TACCAGGGTTTCCCCCTGGAAGCTCCCTCGTGCGCTCTCCTGTTCCGACCCTGCCGCTTACCGGATACCT
GTCCGCCTTTCTCCCTTCGGGAAGCGTGGCGCTTTCTCATAGCTCACGCTGTAGGTATCTCAGTTCGGTG
TAGGTCGTTCGCTCCAAGCTGGGCTGTGTGCACGAACCCCCCGTTCAGCCCGACCGCTGCGCCTTATCCG
GTAACTATCGTCTTGAGTCCAACCCGGTAAGACACGACTTATCGCCACTGGCAGCAGCCACTGGTAACAG
GATTAGCAGAGCGAGGTATGTAGGCGGTGCTACAGAGTTCTTGAAGTGGTGGCCTAACTACGGCTACACT
AGAAGGACAGTATTTGGTATCTGCGCTCTGCTGAAGCCAGTTACCTTCGGAAAAAGAGTTGGTAGCTCTT
GATCCGGCAAACAAACCACCGCTGGTAGCGGTGGTTTTTTTGTTTGCAAGCAGCAGATTACGCGCAGAAA
AAAAGGATCTCAAGAAGATCCTTTGATCTTTTCTACGGGGTCTGACGCTCAGTGGAACGAAAACTCACGT
TAAGGGATTTTGGTCATGAGATTATCAAAAAGGATCTTCACCTAGATCCTTTTAAATTAAAAATGAAGTT
TTAAATCAATCTAAAGTATATATGAGTAAACTTGGTCTGACAGTTACCAATGCTTAATCAGTGAGGCACC
TATCTCAGCGATCTGTCTATTTCGTTCATCCATAGTTGCCTGACTCCCCGTCGTGTAGATAACTACGATA
CGGGAGGGCTTACCATCTGGCCCCAGTGCTGCAATGATACCGCGAGACCCACGCTCACCGGCTCCAGATT
TATCAGCAATAAACCAGCCAGCCGGAAGGGCCGAGCGCAGAAGTGGTCCTGCAACTTTATCCGCCTCCAT
CCAGTCTATTAATTGTTGCCGGGAAGCTAGAGTAAGTAGTTCGCCAGTTAATAGTTTGCGCAACGTTGTT
GCCATTGCTGCAGGCATCGTGGTGTCACGCTCGTCGTTTGGTATGGCTTCATTCAGCTCCGGTTCCCAAC
GATCAAGGCGAGTTACATGATCCCCCATGTTGTGCAAAAAAGCGGTTAGCTCCTTCGGTCCTCCGATCGT
TGTCAGAAGTAAGTTGGCCGCAGTGTTATCACTCATGGTTATGGCAGCACTGCATAATTCTCTTACTGTC
ATGCCATCCGTAAGATGCTTTTCTGTGACTGGTGAGTACTCAACCAAGTCATTCTGAGAATAGTGTATGC
GGCGACCGAGTTGCTCTTGCCCGGCGTCAACACGGGATAATACCGCGCCACATAGCAGAACTTTAAAAGT
GCTCATCATTGGAAAACGTTCTTCGGGGCGAAAACTCTCAAGGATCTTACCGCTGTTGAGATCCAGTTCG
ATGTAACCCACTCGTGCACCCAACTGATCTTCAGCATCTTTTACTTTCACCAGCGTTTCTGGGTGAGCAA
AAACAGGAAGGCAAAATGCCGCAAAAAAGGGAATAAGGGCGACACGGAAATGTTGAATACTCATACTCTT
CCTTTTTCAATATTATTGAAGCATTTATCAGGGTTATTGTCTCATGAGCGGATACATATTTGAATGTATT
TAGAAAAATAAACAAATAGGGGTTCCGCGCACATTTCCCCGAAAAGTGCCACCTGACGTCTAAGAAACCA
TTATTATCATGACATTAACCTATAAA
