>Addgene plasmid #91328 | pHH0103_OTOR-1/2 | depositor partial sequence | sequence record 175816 | insert sequence
GGCCCAGCCGGCCATTTTCATGGACCGCCTGGCAAGCAAAAAACTGTGTGCTGACGACGAATGCGTTTAT
ACGATTAGCCTGGCAAGCGCCCAAGAAGACTACAACGCACCGGATTGCCGTTTCATCAACGTGAAAAAAG
GCCAGCAAATCTATGTCTACAGCAAACTGGTGAAAGAAAACGGCGCGGGTGAATTTTGGGCCGGTTCTGT
TTATGGCGATGGTCAGGACGAAATGGGCGTGGTTGGTTACTTCCCGCGTAATCTGGTTAAAGAACAGCGC
GTCTATCAAGAAGCGACCAAAGAAGTCCCGACCACGGATATTGACTTTTTCTGTGAAGCGGCCGC
